Addgene plasmid #208913: OTR untagged
Purpose: encodes the human oxytocin receptor, without any tags
Depositing lab: Christian Gruber. Depositing organization: Medical University of Vienna. Publication: Nature-inspired dimerization as a strategy to modulate neuropeptide pharmacology exemplified with vasopressin and oxytocin. Dekan Z, Kremsmayr T, Keov P, Godin M, Teakle N, Durrauer L, Xiang H, Gharib D, Bergmayr C, Hellinger R, Gay M, Vilaseca M, Kurzbach D, Albericio F, Alewood PF, Gruber CW, Muttenthaler M. Chem Sci. 2021 Feb 4;12(11):4057-4062. doi: 10.1039/d0sc05501h. PubMed 34163676.
Backbone
  Vector backbone: pcDNA3.1 or 3.0
  Backbone manufacturer: Invitrogen
  Backbone size w/o insert (bp): 5400
  Vector type: Mammalian Expression
Growth in bacteria
  Bacterial resistance: Ampicillin, 100 μg/mL
  Growth temperature: 37°C
  Growth strain: DH5alpha
  Copy number: High Copy
Gene/Insert
  Gene/Insert name: OXTR
  Species: H. sapiens (human)
  Insert size (bp): 1200
  Mutation: TM5: 5x56, A218, Threonin instead of Alanin
  Entrez Gene: OXTR (a.k.a. OT-R, OTR)
  Cloning method: Restriction Enzyme; 5′ cloning site SacI (unknown if destroyed); 3′ cloning site BamHI (unknown if destroyed)
Terms and licenses: Academic/Nonprofit Terms; Industry Terms: Not Available to Industry
How to cite: OTR untagged was a gift from Christian Gruber (Addgene plasmid # 208913 ; http://n2t.net/addgene:208913 ; RRID:Addgene_208913)
