[The description below was written by a language model from this plasmid's Addgene catalogue record and pLannotate feature annotations shown in this document.]
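Description:
OTR untagged is a mammalian expression plasmid built on an Invitrogen pcDNA3-series backbone (recorded as pcDNA3.1 or 3.0) that carries the human oxytocin receptor gene, OXTR, with no epitope or fluorescent tags. The full sequenced record is about 6.6 kb. In bacteria it is maintained through a high-copy ColE1/pUC-type origin and selected with ampicillin via the β-lactamase gene and its native promoter. An f1 phage origin is also present, along with small lac promoter/operator and other fragmentary backbone annotations that have no functional role in expression of the receptor.

The roughly 1.2 kb OXTR coding sequence was inserted by restriction cloning between SacI and BamHI sites. It sits downstream of the human cytomegalovirus immediate-early enhancer and promoter, which drive strong constitutive transcription in mammalian cells, and is followed by the bovine growth hormone polyadenylation signal. A T7 promoter lies between the CMV promoter and the insert and could support in vitro transcription or serve as a sequencing primer site. A separate cassette places the neomycin phosphotransferase gene under the SV40 early promoter with an SV40 poly(A) signal, allowing G418 selection of stably transfected mammalian cells. The catalogue notes a sequence variation in transmembrane helix 5, where position 218 (5x56) is threonine instead of alanine.

The encoded receptor is a G protein-coupled receptor that signals through the phosphatidylinositol-calcium pathway. The plasmid is suited to heterologous expression of the unmodified receptor for pharmacological work, consistent with the associated study on dimerised vasopressin and oxytocin peptide ligands.
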