Features (pLannotate 1.2.2; 20 found; start..end, strand, type, name):
     28..80      -  misc_feature   bom (fragment): basis of mobility region from pBR322
    235..614     +  enhancer       CMV enhancer: human cytomegalovirus immediate early enhancer
    615..818     +  promoter       CMV promoter: human cytomegalovirus (CMV) immediate early promoter
    814..847     +  LTR            5' LTR (truncated) (fragment): truncated 5' long terminal repeat (LTR) from HIV-1
    863..881     +  promoter       T7 promoter: promoter for bacteriophage T7 RNA polymerase
    917..2083    +  CDS            OXTR: OXYR_HUMAN - Experimental evidence at protein level: Swiss-Prot protein existence level 1. Receptor for oxytocin. The activity of this receptor is mediated by G proteins which activate a phosphatidylinositol-calcium second messenger system. From Homo sapiens (Human).
   2186..2410    +  polyA_signal   bGH poly(A) signal: bovine growth hormone polyadenylation signal
   2414..2435    +  promoter       SV40 promoter (fragment): SV40 enhancer and early promoter
   2456..2884    +  rep_origin     f1 ori (sequence partly withheld): f1 bacteriophage origin of replication; arrow indicates direction of (+) strand synthesis
   2898..3227    +  promoter       SV40 promoter: SV40 enhancer and early promoter
   3294..4085    +  CDS            neo: KKA2_KLEPN - Also known as kan, nptII. Experimental evidence at protein level: Swiss-Prot protein existence level 1. Resistance to kanamycin, neomycin, paromomycin, ribostamycin, butirosin and gentamicin B. From Klebsiella pneumoniae.
   4109..4267    +  CDS            ble (fragment): BLE_KLEPN - Experimental evidence at protein level: Swiss-Prot protein existence level 1. Binding protein with a strong affinity to the bleomycin family of antibiotics. Binds to CL990; an antimitotic-antibiotic compound. From Klebsiella pneumoniae.
   4262..4383    +  polyA_signal   SV40 poly(A) signal: SV40 polyadenylation signal
   4456..4472    -  protein_bind   lac operator: The lac repressor binds to the lac operator to inhibit transcription in E. coli. This inhibition can be relieved by adding lactose or isopropyl-β-D-thiogalactopyranoside (IPTG). lac repressor encoded by lacI
   4480..4510    -  promoter       lac promoter: promoter for the E. coli lac operon
   4525..4546    -  protein_bind   CAP binding site: CAP binding activates transcription in the presence of cAMP. E. coli catabolite activator protein
   4559..4651    -  CDS            lacI (fragment): lac repressor; lacI; The lac repressor binds to the lac operator to inhibit transcription in E. coli. This inhibition can be relieved by adding lactose or isopropyl-β-D-thiogalactopyranoside (IPTG).
   4834..5422    -  rep_origin     ori: high-copy-number ColE1/pMB1/pBR322/pUC origin of replication
   5593..6453    -  CDS            AmpR: β-lactamase; bla; confers resistance to ampicillin, carbenicillin, and related antibiotics
   6454..6558    -  promoter       AmpR promoter: bla
>Addgene plasmid #208913 | OTR untagged | addgene full sequence | sequence record 413123 | Addgene NGS Result
GACGGATCGGGAGATCTCCCGATCCCCTATGGTGCACTCTCAGTACAATCTGCTCTGATGCCGCATAGTT
AAGCCAGTATCTGCTCCCTGCTTGTGTGTTGGAGGTCGCTGAGTAGTGCGCGAGCAAAATTTAAGCTACA
ACAAGGCAAGGCTTGACCGACAATTGCATGAAGAATCTGCTTAGGGTTAGGCGTTTTGCGCTGCTTCGCG
ATGTACGGGCCAGATATACGCGTTGACATTGATTATTGACTAGTTATTAATAGTAATCAATTACGGGGTC
ATTAGTTCATAGCCCATATATGGAGTTCCGCGTTACATAACTTACGGTAAATGGCCCGCCTGGCTGACCG
CCCAACGACCCCCGCCCATTGACGTCAATAATGACGTATGTTCCCATAGTAACGCCAATAGGGACTTTCC
ATTGACGTCAATGGGTGGAGTATTTACGGTAAACTGCCCACTTGGCAGTACATCAAGTGTATCATATGCC
AAGTACGCCCCCTATTGACGTCAATGACGGTAAATGGCCCGCCTGGCATTATGCCCAGTACATGACCTTA
TGGGACTTTCCTACTTGGCAGTACATCTACGTATTAGTCATCGCTATTACCATGGTGATGCGGTTTTGGC
AGTACATCAATGGGCGTGGATAGCGGTTTGACTCACGGGGATTTCCAAGTCTCCACCCCATTGACGTCAA
TGGGAGTTTGTTTTGGCACCAAAATCAACGGGACTTTCCAAAATGTCGTAACAACTCCGCCCCATTGACG
CAAATGGGCGGTAGGCGTGTACGGTGGGAGGTCTATATAAGCAGAGCTCTCTGGCTAACTAGAGAACCCA
CTGCTTACTGGCTTATCGAAATTAATACGACTCACTATAGGGAGACCCAAGCTGGCTAGCGTTTAAACTT
AAGCTTATGGAGGGCGCGCTCGCAGCCAACTGGAGCGCCGAGGCAGCCAACGCCAGCGCCGCGCCGCCGG
GGGCCGAGGGCAACCGCACCGCCGGACCCCCGCGGCGCAACGAGGCCCTGGCGCGCGTGGAGGTGGCGGT
GCTGTGTCTCATCCTGCTCCTGGCGCTGAGCGGGAATGCGTGTGTGCTGCTGGCGCTGCGCACCACACGC
CAGAAGCACTCGCGCCTCTTCTTCTTCATGAAGCACCTAAGCATCGCCGACCTGGTGGTGGCAGTGTTTC
AGGTGCTGCCGCAGTTGCTGTGGGACATCACCTTCCGCTTCTACGGGCCCGACCTGCTGTGCCGCCTGGT
CAAGTACTTGCAGGTGGTGGGCATGTTCGCCTCCACCTACCTGCTGCTGCTCATGTCCCTGGACCGCTGC
CTGGCCATCTGCCAGCCGCTGCGCTCGCTGCGCCGCCGCACCGACCGCCTGGCAGTGCTCGCCACGTGGC
TCGGCTGCCTGGTGGCCAGCGCGCCGCAGGTGCACATCTTCTCTCTGCGCGAGGTGGCTGACGGCGTCTT
CGACTGCTGGGCCGTCTTCATCCAGCCCTGGGGACCCAAGGCCTACATCACATGGATCACGCTAGCTGTC
TACATCGTGCCGGTCATCGTGCTCGCTGCCTGCTACGGCCTTATCAGCTTCAAGATCTGGCAGAACTTGC
GGCTCAAGACCGCTGCAGCGGCGGCGGCCGAGGCGCCAGAGGGCGCGGCGGCTGGCGATGGGGGGCGCGT
GGCCCTGGCGCGTGTCAGCAGCGTCAAGCTCATCTCCAAGGCCAAGATCCGCACGGTCAAGATGACTTTC
ATCATCGTGCTGGCCTTCATCGTGTGCTGGACGCCTTTCTTCTTCGTGCAGATGTGGAGCGTCTGGGATG
CCAACGCGCCCAAGGAAGCCTCGGCCTTCATCATCGTCATGCTCCTGGCCAGCCTCAACAGCTGCTGCAA
CCCCTGGATCTACATGCTGTTCACGGGCCACCTCTTCCACGAACTCGTGCAGCGCTTCCTGTGCTGCTCC
GCCAGCTACCTGAAGGGCAGACGCCTGGGAGAGACGAGTGCCAGCAAAAAGAGCAACTCGTCCTCCTTTG
TCCTGAGCCATCGCAGCTCCAGCCAGAGGAGCTGCTCCCAGCCATCCACGGCGTGAGGATCCACTAGTCC
AGTGTGGTGGAATTCTGCAGATATCCAGCACAGTGGCGGCCGCTCGAGTCTAGAGGGCCCGTTTAAACCC
GCTGATCAGCCTCGACTGTGCCTTCTAGTTGCCAGCCATCTGTTGTTTGCCCCTCCCCCGTGCCTTCCTT
GACCCTGGAAGGTGCCACTCCCACTGTCCTTTCCTAATAAAATGAGGAAATTGCATCGCATTGTCTGAGT
AGGTGTCATTCTATTCTGGGGGGTGGGGTGGGGCAGGACAGCAAGGGGGAGGATTGGGAAGACAATAGCA
GGCATGCTGGGGATGCGGTGGGCTCTATGGCTTCTGAGGCGGAAAGAACCAGCTGGGGCTCTAGGGGGTA
TCCCC
[124 nt withheld, positions 2456-2579]
C
[91 nt withheld, positions 2581-2671]
A
[49 nt withheld, positions 2673-2721]
CCTTTGACGTTGGAGTCCACGTTCTTT
[37 nt withheld, positions 2749-2785]
ACCCTATCTCGGTCTATTCTTTTGATTTATAAGGGATTTTGCCGATTTCGGCCTATTGGTTAAAAAATGA
GCTGATTTAACAAAAATTTAACGCGAATTAATTCTGTGGAATGTGTGTCAGTTAGGGTGTGGAAAGTCCC
CAGGCTCCCCAGCAGGCAGAAGTATGCAAAGCATGCATCTCAATTAGTCAGCAACCAGGTGTGGAAAGTC
CCCAGGCTCCCCAGCAGGCAGAAGTATGCAAAGCATGCATCTCAATTAGTCAGCAACCATAGTCCCGCCC
CTAACTCCGCCCATCCCGCCCCTAACTCCGCCCAGTTCCGCCCATTCTCCGCCCCATGGCTGACTAATTT
TTTTTATTTATGCAGAGGCCGAGGCCGCCTCTGCCTCTGAGCTATTCCAGAAGTAGTGAGGAGGCTTTTT
TGGAGGCCTAGGCTTTTGCAAAAAGCTCCCGGGAGCTTGTATATCCATTTTCGGATCTGATCAAGAGACA
GGATGAGGATCGTTTCGCATGATTGAACAAGATGGATTGCACGCAGGTTCTCCGGCCGCTTGGGTGGAGA
GGCTATTCGGCTATGACTGGGCACAACAGACAATCGGCTGCTCTGATGCCGCCGTGTTCCGGCTGTCAGC
GCAGGGGCGCCCGGTTCTTTTTGTCAAGACCGACCTGTCCGGTGCCCTGAATGAACTGCAGGACGAGGCA
GCGCGGCTATCGTGGCTGGCCACGACGGGCGTTCCTTGCGCAGCTGTGCTCGACGTTGTCACTGAAGCGG
GAAGGGACTGGCTGCTATTGGGCGAAGTGCCGGGGCAGGATCTCCTGTCATCTCACCTTGCTCCTGCCGA
GAAAGTATCCATCATGGCTGATGCAATGCGGCGGCTGCATACGCTTGATCCGGCTACCTGCCCATTCGAC
CACCAAGCGAAACATCGCATCGAGCGAGCACGTACTCGGATGGAAGCCGGTCTTGTCGATCAGGATGATC
TGGACGAAGAGCATCAGGGGCTCGCGCCAGCCGAACTGTTCGCCAGGCTCAAGGCGCGCATGCCCGACGG
CGAGGATCTCGTCGTGACCCATGGCGATGCCTGCTTGCCGAATATCATGGTGGAAAATGGCCGCTTTTCT
GGATTCATCGACTGTGGCCGGCTGGGTGTGGCGGACCGCTATCAGGACATAGCGTTGGCTACCCGTGATA
TTGCTGAAGAGCTTGGCGGCGAATGGGCTGACCGCTTCCTCGTGCTTTACGGTATCGCCGCTCCCGATTC
GCAGCGCATCGCCTTCTATCGCCTTCTTGACGAGTTCTTCTGAGCGGGACTCTGGGGTTCGAAATGACCG
ACCAAGCGACGCCCAACCTGCCATCACGAGATTTCGATTCCACCGCCGCCTTCTATGAAAGGTTGGGCTT
CGGAATCGTTTTCCGGGACGCCGGCTGGATGATCCTCCAGCGCGGGGATCTCATGCTGGAGTTCTTCGCC
CACCCCAACTTGTTTATTGCAGCTTATAATGGTTACAAATAAAGCAATAGCATCACAAATTTCACAAATA
AAGCATTTTTTTCACTGCATTCTAGTTGTGGTTTGTCCAAACTCATCAATGTATCTTATCATGTCTGTAT
ACCGTCGACCTCTAGCTAGAGCTTGGCGTAATCATGGTCATAGCTGTTTCCTGTGTGAAATTGTTATCCG
CTCACAATTCCACACAACATACGAGCCGGAAGCATAAAGTGTAAAGCCTGGGGTGCCTAATGAGTGAGCT
AACTCACATTAATTGCGTTGCGCTCACTGCCCGCTTTCCAGTCGGGAAACCTGTCGTGCCAGCTGCATTA
ATGAATCGGCCAACGCGCGGGGAGAGGCGGTTTGCGTATTGGGCGCTCTTCCGCTTCCTCGCTCACTGAC
TCGCTGCGCTCGGTCGTTCGGCTGCGGCGAGCGGTATCAGCTCACTCAAAGGCGGTAATACGGTTATCCA
CAGAATCAGGGGATAACGCAGGAAAGAACATGTGAGCAAAAGGCCAGCAAAAGGCCAGGAACCGTAAAAA
GGCCGCGTTGCTGGCGTTTTTCCATAGGCTCCGCCCCCCTGACGAGCATCACAAAAATCGACGCTCAAGT
CAGAGGTGGCGAAACCCGACAGGACTATAAAGATACCAGGCGTTTCCCCCTGGAAGCTCCCTCGTGCGCT
CTCCTGTTCCGACCCTGCCGCTTACCGGATACCTGTCCGCCTTTCTCCCTTCGGGAAGCGTGGCGCTTTC
TCATAGCTCACGCTGTAGGTATCTCAGTTCGGTGTAGGTCGTTCGCTCCAAGCTGGGCTGTGTGCACGAA
CCCCCCGTTCAGCCCGACCGCTGCGCCTTATCCGGTAACTATCGTCTTGAGTCCAACCCGGTAAGACACG
ACTTATCGCCACTGGCAGCAGCCACTGGTAACAGGATTAGCAGAGCGAGGTATGTAGGCGGTGCTACAGA
GTTCTTGAAGTGGTGGCCTAACTACGGCTACACTAGAAGAACAGTATTTGGTATCTGCGCTCTGCTGAAG
CCAGTTACCTTCGGAAAAAGAGTTGGTAGCTCTTGATCCGGCAAACAAACCACCGCTGGTAGCGGTGGTT
TTTTTGTTTGCAAGCAGCAGATTACGCGCAGAAAAAAAGGATCTCAAGAAGATCCTTTGATCTTTTCTAC
GGGGTCTGACGCTCAGTGGAACGAAAACTCACGTTAAGGGATTTTGGTCATGAGATTATCAAAAAGGATC
TTCACCTAGATCCTTTTAAATTAAAAATGAAGTTTTAAATCAATCTAAAGTATATATGAGTAAACTTGGT
CTGACAGTTACCAATGCTTAATCAGTGAGGCACCTATCTCAGCGATCTGTCTATTTCGTTCATCCATAGT
TGCCTGACTCCCCGTCGTGTAGATAACTACGATACGGGAGGGCTTACCATCTGGCCCCAGTGCTGCAATG
ATACCGCGAGACCCACGCTCACCGGCTCCAGATTTATCAGCAATAAACCAGCCAGCCGGAAGGGCCGAGC
GCAGAAGTGGTCCTGCAACTTTATCCGCCTCCATCCAGTCTATTAATTGTTGCCGGGAAGCTAGAGTAAG
TAGTTCGCCAGTTAATAGTTTGCGCAACGTTGTTGCCATTGCTACAGGCATCGTGGTGTCACGCTCGTCG
TTTGGTATGGCTTCATTCAGCTCCGGTTCCCAACGATCAAGGCGAGTTACATGATCCCCCATGTTGTGCA
AAAAAGCGGTTAGCTCCTTCGGTCCTCCGATCGTTGTCAGAAGTAAGTTGGCCGCAGTGTTATCACTCAT
GGTTATGGCAGCACTGCATAATTCTCTTACTGTCATGCCATCCGTAAGATGCTTTTCTGTGACTGGTGAG
TACTCAACCAAGTCATTCTGAGAATAGTGTATGCGGCGACCGAGTTGCTCTTGCCCGGCGTCAATACGGG
ATAATACCGCGCCACATAGCAGAACTTTAAAAGTGCTCATCATTGGAAAACGTTCTTCGGGGCGAAAACT
CTCAAGGATCTTACCGCTGTTGAGATCCAGTTCGATGTAACCCACTCGTGCACCCAACTGATCTTCAGCA
TCTTTTACTTTCACCAGCGTTTCTGGGTGAGCAAAAACAGGAAGGCAAAATGCCGCAAAAAAGGGAATAA
GGGCGACACGGAAATGTTGAATACTCATACTCTTCCTTTTTCAATATTATTGAAGCATTTATCAGGGTTA
TTGTCTCATGAGCGGATACATATTTGAATGTATTTAGAAAAATAAACAAATAGGGGTTCCGCGCACATTT
CCCCGAAAAGTGCCACCTGACGTC
